Addgene plasmid #27396: pBB550
Depositing lab: Bernd Bukau. Depositing organization: Universitaet Heidelberg. Publication: Chaperone-based procedure to increase yields of soluble recombinant proteins produced in E. coli. de Marco A, Deuerling E, Mogk A, Tomoyasu T, Bukau B. BMC Biotechnol. 2007 Jun 12;7:32. doi: 10.1186/1472-6750-7-32. PubMed 17565681.
Backbone
  Vector backbone: N/A
  Backbone size w/o insert (bp): 9203
  Vector type: Bacterial Expression
Growth in bacteria
  Bacterial resistance: Spectinomycin, 50 μg/mL
  Growth temperature: 37°C
  Growth strain: DH5alpha
  Copy number: Low Copy
Gene/Insert
  Gene/Insert name: dnaK, dnaJ, GroESL
  Species: E. coli
  Cloning method: Restriction Enzyme
  Sequencing primers: 5′ N/A
Resource information
  A portion of this plasmid was derived from a plasmid made by: Dr. Bernd Bukau, ZMBH, University of Heidelberg
Terms and licenses: Academic/Nonprofit Terms; Industry Terms: Not Available to Industry
Depositor comments: Protocol for preparing proteins with improved solubility by co-expressing with molecular chaperones in Escherichia coli. de Marco A. Nat Protoc. 2007;2(10):2632-9. single nt insertion at position 1726.
How to cite: pBB550 was a gift from Bernd Bukau (Addgene plasmid # 27396 ; http://n2t.net/addgene:27396 ; RRID:Addgene_27396)
