[The description below was written by a language model from this plasmid's Addgene catalogue record and pLannotate feature annotations shown in this document.]
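Description:
pBB550 is a bacterial expression plasmid for co-producing the major E. coli cytosolic chaperone systems alongside a recombinant target protein. The catalogue does not name a backbone. The annotated sequence shows a p15A origin of replication, which is compatible with ColE1-type expression vectors and fits the low copy number recorded. It also shows an aadA (SmR) cassette conferring spectinomycin/streptomycin resistance, flanked by remnants of a class 1 integron (fragments of the Pc promoter and a gentamicin resistance gene). A short match to an RSF origin lies next to p15A and is only a fragment. The deposited sequence is 9,420 nt, somewhat larger than the size given in the catalogue fields.

The payload consists of two IPTG-regulated transcription units. The first has paired lac operators upstream of dnaK and dnaJ, which keep their native operon arrangement (the small intergenic tpke11 RNA motif lies between them), and it ends at an rrnB T1 terminator. The promoter driving this unit is not itself annotated. The second unit uses a CAP binding site, lac promoter and lac operator to drive groES and groEL, followed by lambda t0 and rrnB T1 terminators. A plasmid-borne lacI gene under the lacIq promoter supplies extra repressor to keep both units off until induction. A further lac operator and a short Myc-tag-like region near the start of the sequence appear to be leftovers from a parental vector. The depositor notes a single-nucleotide insertion at position 1726, which falls just upstream of the dnaK coding sequence.

According to the associated work, the plasmid is used in chaperone co-expression schemes to increase yields of soluble recombinant protein in E. coli. No grpE gene is annotated on this plasmid.
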