Features (pLannotate 1.2.2; 24 found; start..end, strand, type, name):
     16..32      +  protein_bind   lac operator: The lac repressor binds to the lac operator to inhibit transcription in E. coli. This inhibition can be relieved by adding lactose or isopropyl-β-D-thiogalactopyranoside (IPTG). lac repressor encoded by lacI
     48..266     +  CDS            N-MYC2 (fragment): MYC2_MARMO - Protein inferred from homology: Swiss-Prot protein existence level 3. From Marmota monax (Woodchuck).
    234..263     +  CDS            Myc: Myc (human c-Myc proto-oncogene) epitope tag
    431..1513    -  CDS            lacI: lac repressor; lacI; The lac repressor binds to the lac operator to inhibit transcription in E. coli. This inhibition can be relieved by adding lactose or isopropyl-β-D-thiogalactopyranoside (IPTG).
   1514..1591    -  promoter       lacIq promoter: lacI (mutant); In the lacIq allele, a single base change in the promoter boosts expression of the lacI gene about 10-fold.
   1661..1677    +  protein_bind   lac operator: The lac repressor binds to the lac operator to inhibit transcription in E. coli. This inhibition can be relieved by adding lactose or isopropyl-β-D-thiogalactopyranoside (IPTG). lac repressor encoded by lacI
   1694..1710    +  protein_bind   lac operator: The lac repressor binds to the lac operator to inhibit transcription in E. coli. This inhibition can be relieved by adding lactose or isopropyl-β-D-thiogalactopyranoside (IPTG). lac repressor encoded by lacI
   1746..3659    +  CDS            dnaK (sequence partly withheld): DNAK_ECOLI - Also known as groP, grpF, seg. Experimental evidence at protein level: Swiss-Prot protein existence level 1. Plays an essential role in the initiation of phage lambda DNA replication, where it acts in an ATP-dependent fashion with the DnaJ protein to release lambda O and P proteins from the preprimosomal complex. DnaK is also involved in chromosomal DNA replication, possibly through an analogous interaction with the DnaA protein. Also participates actively in the response to hyperosmotic shock. From Escherichia coli (strain K12).
   3672..3749    +  ncRNA          tpke11: Accession: RF02031 - tpke11
   3751..4878    +  CDS            dnaJ: DNAJ_ECOLI - Also known as groP. Experimental evidence at protein level: Swiss-Prot protein existence level 1. Interacts with DnaK and GrpE to disassemble a protein complex at the origins of replication of phage lambda and several plasmids. Participates actively in the response to hyperosmotic and heat shock by preventing the aggregation of stress-denatured proteins and by disaggregating proteins, also in an autonomous, DnaK-independent fashion. Unfolded proteins bind initially to DnaJ; upon interaction with the DnaJ-bound protein, DnaK hydrolyzes its bound ATP, resulting in the formation of a
   4926..5012    +  terminator     rrnB T1 terminator: Escherichia coli rrnB; transcription terminator T1 from the E. coli rrnB gene
   5046..5067    +  protein_bind   CAP binding site: CAP binding activates transcription in the presence of cAMP. E. coli catabolite activator protein
   5082..5112    +  promoter       lac promoter: promoter for the E. coli lac operon
   5120..5136    +  protein_bind   lac operator: The lac repressor binds to the lac operator to inhibit transcription in E. coli. This inhibition can be relieved by adding lactose or isopropyl-β-D-thiogalactopyranoside (IPTG). lac repressor encoded by lacI
   5173..5463    +  CDS            groS (sequence withheld): CH10_ECO24 - Also known as groES From Escherichia coli O139:H28 (strain E24377A / ETEC).
   5510..7120    +  CDS            groL1 (sequence withheld): CH601_ECOK1 - Also known as groEL1 From Escherichia coli O1:K1 / APEC.
   7176..7270    +  terminator     lambda t0 terminator: transcription terminator from phage lambda
   7286..7372    +  terminator     rrnB T1 terminator: Escherichia coli rrnB; transcription terminator T1 from the E. coli rrnB gene
   7398..7453    -  rep_origin     RSF ori (fragment): Plasmids containing the RSF 1030 origin of replication can be propagated in E. coli cells that contain additional plasmids with compatible origins.
   7541..8086    -  rep_origin     p15A ori: Plasmids containing the medium-copy-number p15A origin of replication can be propagated in E. coli cells that contain a second plasmid with the ColE1 origin.
   8200..8294    -  terminator     lambda t0 terminator: transcription terminator from phage lambda
   8338..9129    -  CDS            SmR: aminoglycoside adenylyltransferase (Murphy, 1985); aadA; confers resistance to spectinomycin and streptomycin
   9136..9192    -  CDS            GmR (fragment): gentamycin acetyltransferase; aacC1; confers resistance to gentamycin
   9368..9391    -  promoter       Pc promoter (fragment): intI1 (promoter lies within the coding sequence); class 1 integron promoter
>Addgene plasmid #27396 | pBB550 | depositor full sequence | sequence record 44501 | pBB550 sequence 9420 bps
GACGTCTGTGTGGAATTGTGAGCGGATAACAAATTCACACAGGGCCCTCGGACACCGAGGAGAATGTCAA
GAGGCGAACACACAACGTCTTGGAGCGCCAGAGGAGGAACGAGCTAAAACGGAGCTTTTTTGCCCTGCGT
GACCAGATCCCGGAGTTGGAAAACAATGAAAAGGCCCCCAAGGTAGTTATCCTTAAAAAAGCCACAGCAT
ACATCCTGTCCGTCCAAGCAGAGGAGCAAAAGCTCATTTCTGAAGAGGACTTGTTGCGGAAACGACGAGA
ACAGTTGAAACACAAACTTGAACAGCTACGGAACTCTTGTGCGTAAGGAAAAGTAAGGAAAACGATTCCT
TCTAACAGAAATGTCCTGAGCAATCACCTATGAACTGTCGACTCGACAATTCGCGCTAACTTACATTAAT
TGCGTTGCGCTCACTGCCCGCTTTCCAGTCGGGAAACCTGTCGTGCCAGCTGCATTAATGAATCGGCCAA
CGCGCGGGGAGAGGCGGTTTGCGTATTGGGCGCCAGGGTGGTTTTTCTTTTCACCAGTGAGACGGGCAAC
AGCTGATTGCCCTTCACCGCCTGGCCCTGAGAGAGTTGCAGCAAGCGGTCCACGCTGGTTTGCCCCAGCA
GGCGAAAATCCTGTTTGATGGTGGTTAACGGCGGGATATAACATGAGCTGTCTTCGGTATCGTCGTATCC
CACTACCGAGATATCCGCACCAACGCGCAGCCCGGACTCGGTAATGGCGCGCATTGCGCCCAGCGCCATC
TGATCGTTGGCAACCAGCATCGCAGTGGGAACGATGCCCTCATTCAGCATTTGCATGGTTTGTTGAAAAC
CGGACATGGCACTCCAGTCGCCTTCCCGTTCCGCTATCGGCTGAATTTGATTGCGAGTGAGATATTTATG
CCAGCCAGCCAGACGCAGACGCGCCGAGACAGAACTTAATGGGCCCGCTAACAGCGCGATTTGCTGGTGA
CCCAATGCGACCAGATGCTCCACGCCCAGTCGCGTACCGTCTTCATGGGAGAAAATAATACTGTTGATGG
GTGTCTGGTCAGAGACATCAAGAAATAACGCCGGAACATTAGTGCAGGCAGCTTCCACAGCAATGGCATC
CTGGTCATCCAGCGGATAGTTAATGATCAGCCCACTGACGCGTTGCGCGAGAAGATTGTGCACCGCCGCT
TTACAGGCTTCGACGCCGCTTCGTTCTACCATCGACACCACCACGCTGGCACCCAGTTGATCGGCGCGAG
ATTTAATCGCCGCGACAATTTGCGACGGCGCGTGCAGGGCCAGACTGGAGGTGGCAACGCCAATCAGCAA
CGACTGTTTGCCCGCCAGTTGTTGTGCCACGCGGTTGGGAATGTAATTCAGCTCCGCCATCGCCGCTTCC
ACTTTTTCCCGCGTTTTCGCAGAAACGTGGCTGGCCTGGTTCACCACGCGGGAAACGGTCTGATAAGAGA
CACCGGCATACTCTGCGACATCGTATAACGTTACTGGTTTCACATTCACCACCCTGAATTGACTCTCTTC
CGGGCGCTATCATGCCATACCGCGAAAGGTTTTGCACCATTCGATGGTGTCAACGTAAATGCATGCCGCT
TCGCCTTCGCGCGCGAATTGTCGAGAAAATTTATCAAAAAGAGTGTTGACTTGTGAGCGGATAACAATGA
TACTTAGATTCAATTGTGAGCGGATAACAATTTCACACAGAATTCATAAAGAGGAGAAAGGATCCATGGG
TAAAATAATTGGTATCGACCTGGGTACTACCAACTCTTGTGTAGCGATTATGGATGGCACCACTCCTCGC
GTGCTGGAGAACGCCGAAGGCGATCGCACCACGCCTTCTATCATTGCCTATACCCAGGATGGTGAAACTC
TAGTTGGTCAGCCGGCTAAACGTCAGGCAGTGACGAACCCGCAAAACACTCTGTTTGCGATTAAACGCCT
GATTGGTCGCCGCTTCCAGGACGAAGAAGTACAGCGTGATGTTTCCATCATGCCGTTCAAAATTATTGCT
GCTGATAACGGCGACGCATGGGTCGAAGTTAAAGGCCAGAAAATGGCACCGCCGCAGATTTCTGCTGAAG
TGCTGAAAAAAATGAAGAAAACCGCTGAAGATTACCTGGGTGAACCGGTAACTGAAGCTGTTATCACCGT
ACCGGCATACTTTAACGATGCTCAGCGTCAGGCAACCAAAGACGCAGGCCGTATCGCTGGTCTGGAAGTA
AAACGTATCATCAACGAACCGACCGCAGCTGCGCTGGCTTACGGTCTGGACAAAGGCACTGGCAACCGTA
CTATCGCGGTTTATGACCTGGGTGGTGGTACTTTCGATATTTCTATTATCGAAATCGACGAAGTTGACGG
CGAAAAAACCTTCGAAGTTCTGGCAACCAACGGTGATACCCACCTGGGGGGTGAAGACTTCGACAGCCGT
CTGATCAACTATCTGGTTGAAGAATTCAAGAAAGATCAGGGCATTGACCTGCGCAACGATCCGCTGGCAA
TGCAGCGCCTGAAAGAAGCGGCAGAAAAAGCGAAAATCGAACTGTCTTCCGCTCAGCAGACCGACGTTAA
CCTGCCATACATCACTGCAGACGCGACCGGTCCGAAACACATGAACATCAAAGTGACTCGTGCGAAACTG
GAAAGCCTGGTTGAAGATCTGGTAAACCGTTCCATTGAGCCGCTGAAAGTTGCACTGCAGGACGCTGGCC
TGTCCGTATCTGATATCGACGACGTTATCCTCGTTGGTGGTCAGACTCGTATGCCAATGGTTCAGAAGAA
AGTTGCTGAGTTCTTTGGTAAAGAGCCGCGTAAAGACGTTAACCCGGACGAAGCTGTAGCAATCGGTGCT
GCTGTTCAGGGTGGTGTTCTGACTGGTGACGTAAAAGACGTACTGCTGCTGGACGTTACCCCGCTGTCTC
TGGGTATCGAAACCATGGGCGGTGTGATGACGACGCTGATCGCGAAAAACACCACTATCCCGACCAAGCA
CAGCCAGGTGTTCTCTACCGCTGAAGACAACCAGTCTGCGGTAACCATCCATGTGCTGCAGGGTGAACGT
AAACGTGCGGCTGATAACAAATCTCTGGGTCAGTTCAACCTAGATGGTATCAACCCGGCACCGCGCGGCA
TGCCGCAGATCGAAGTTACCTTCGATATCGATGCTGACGGTATCCTGCACGTTTCCGCGAAAGATAAAAA
CAGCGGTAAAGAGCAGAAGATCACCATCAAGGCTTCTTCTGGT
[288 nt withheld, positions 3264-3551]
CAGCAGCAACATGCCCAGCAGCAGACTGCCGGTGCTGATGCTTCTGCAAACAACGCGAAAGATGACGATG
TTGTCGACGCTGAATTTGAAGAAGTCAAAGACAAAAAATAATCGCCCTATAAACGGGTAATTATACTGAC
ACGGGCGAAGGGGAATTTCCTCTCCGCCCGTGCATTCATCTAGGGGCAATTTAAAAAAGATGGCTAAGCA
AGATTATTACGAGATTTTAGGCGTTTCCAAAACAGCGGAAGAGCGTGAAATCAGAAAGGCCTACAAACGC
CTGGCCATGAAATACCACCCGGACCGTAACCAGGGTGACAAAGAGGCCGAGGCGAAATTTAAAGAGATCA
AGGAAGCTTATGAAGTTCTGACCGACTCGCAAAAACGTGCGGCATACGATCAGTATGGTCATGCTGCGTT
TGAGCAAGGTGGCATGGGCGGCGGCGGTTTTGGCGGCGGCGCAGACTTCAGCGATATTTTTGGTGACGTT
TTCGGCGATATTTTTGGCGGCGGACGTGGTCGTCAACGTGCGGCGCGCGGTGCTGATTTACGCTATAACA
TGGAGCTCACCCTCGAAGAAGCTGTACGTGGCGTGACCAAAGAGATCCGCATTCCGACTCTGGAAGAGTG
TGACGTTTGCCACGGTAGCGGTGCAAAACCAGGTACACAGCCGCAGACTTGTCCGACCTGTCATGGTTCT
GGTCAGGTGCAGATGCGCCAGGGATTCTTCGCTGTACAGCAGACCTGTCCACACTGTCAGGGCCGCGGTA
CGCTGATCAAAGATCCGTGCAACAAATGTCATGGTCATGGTCGTGTTGAGCGCAGCAAAACGCTGTCCGT
TAAAATCCCGGCAGGGGTGGACACTGGAGACCGCATCCGTCTTGCGGGCGAAGGTGAAGCGGGCGAGCAT
GGCGCACCGGCAGGCGATCTGTACGTTCAGGTTCAGGTTAAACAGCACCCGATTTTCGAGCGTGAAGGCA
ACAACCTGTATTGCGAAGTCCCGATCAACTTCGCTATGGCGGCGCTGGGTGGCGAAATCGAAGTACCGAC
CCTTGATGGTCGCGTCAAACTGAAAGTGCCTGGCGAAACCCAGACCGGTAAGCTATTCCGTATGCGCGGT
AAAGGCGTCAAGTCTGTCCGCGGTGGCGCACAGGGTGATTTGCTGTGCCGCGTTGTCGTCGAAACACCGG
TAGGCCTGAACGAAAGGCAGAAACAGCTGCTGCAAGAGCTGCAAGAAAGCTTCGGTGGCCCAACCGGCGA
GCACAACAGCCCGCGCTCAAAGAGCTTCTTTGATGGTGTGAAGAAGTTTTTTGACGACCTGACCCGCTAA
GATGTCGACCTGCAGCCAAGCTTAATTAGCTGATCTAGAGGCATCAAATAAAACGAAAGGCTCAGTCGAA
AGACTGGGCCTTTCGTTTTATCTGTTGTTTGTCGGTGAACGCTCTCCTGAGTAGGACAAATCCGCCGCCC
TAGACCTAGTCGAGGCAACGCAATTAATGTGAGTTAGCTCACTCATTAGGCACCCCAGGCTTTACACTTT
ATGCTTCCGGCTCGTATGTTGTGTGGAATTGTGAGCGGATAACAATTTCACACAGAATTCATTAAAGAGG
AGAAATTAACC
[291 nt withheld, positions 5173-5463]
TAATCCGCGCACGACACTGAACATACGAATTTAAGGAATAAAGATA
[1644 nt withheld, positions 5510-7153]
TAAGCTTAATTAGCTGAGCTTGGACTCCTGTTGATAGATCCAGTAATGACCTCAGAACTCCATCTGGATT
TGTTCAGAACGCTCGGTTGCCGCCGGGCGTTTTTTATTGGTGAGAATCCAAGCTAGAGGCATCAAATAAA
ACGAAAGGCTCAGTCGAAAGACTGGGCCTTTCGTTTTATCTGTTGTTTGTCGGTGAACGCTCTCCTGAGT
AGGACAAATCCGCCGCCCTAGACCTAGGGATATATTCCGCTTCCTCGCTCACTGACTCGCTACGCTCGGT
CGTTCGACTGCGGCGAGCGGAAATGGCTTACGAACGGGGCGGAGATTTCCTGGAAGATGCCAGGAAGATA
CTTAACAGGGAAGTGAGAGGGCCGCGGCAAAGCCGTTTTTCCATAGGCTCCGCCCCCCTGACAAGCATCA
CGAAATCTGACGCTCAAATCAGTGGTGGCGAAACCCGACAGGACTATAAAGATACCAGGCGTTTCCCCCT
GGCGGCTCCCTCGTGCGCTCTCCTGTTCCTGCCTTTCGGTTTACCGGTGTCATTCCGCTGTTATGGCCGC
GTTTGTCTCATTCCACGCCTGACACTCAGTTCCGGGTAGGCAGTTCGCTCCAAGCTGGACTGTATGCACG
AACCCCCCGTTCAGTCCGACCGCTGCGCCTTATCCGGTAACTATCGTCTTGAGTCCAACCCGGAAAGACA
TGCAAAAGCACCACTGGCAGCAGCCACTGGTAATTGATTTAGAGGAGTTAGTCTTGAAGTCATGCGCCGG
TTAAGGCTAAACTGAAAGGACAAGTTTTGGTGACTGCGCTCCTCCAAGCCAGTTACCTCGGTTCAAAGAG
TTGGTAGCTCAGAGAACCTTCGAAAAACCGCCCTGCAAGGCGGTTTTTTCGTTTTCAGAGCAAGAGATTA
CGCGCAGACCAAAACGATCTCAAGAAGATCATCTTATTAATCAGATAAAATATTTCTAGATTTCAGTGCA
ATTTATCTCTTCAAATGTAGCACCTGAAGTCAGCCCCATACGATATAAGTTGTTACTAGTGCTTGGATTC
TCACCAATAAAAAACGCCCGGCGGCAACCGAGCGTTCTGAACAAATCCAGATGGAGTTCTGAGGTCATTA
CTGGATCTATCAACAGGAGTCCAAGCGAGCTCGATATCCGTCGGCTTGAACGAATTGTTAGACATTATTT
GCCGACTACCTTGGTGATCTCGCCTTTCACGTAGTGGACAAATTCTTCCAACTGATCTGCGCGCGAGGCC
AAGCGATCTTCTTCTTGTCCAAGATAAGCCTGTCTAGCTTCAAGTATGACGGGCTGATACTGGGCCGGCA
GGCGCTCCATTGCCCAGTCGGCAGCGACATCCTTCGGCGCGATTTTGCCGGTTACTGCGCTGTACCAAAT
GCGGGACAACGTAAGCACTACATTTCGCTCATCGCCAGCCCAGTCGGGCGGCGAGTTCCATAGCGTTAAG
GTTTCATTTAGCGCCTCAAATAGATCCTGTTCAGGAACCGGATCAAAGAGTTCCTCCGCCGCTGGACCTA
CCAAGGCAACGCTATGTTCTCTTGCTTTTGTCAGCAAGATAGCCAGATCAATGTCGATCGTGGCTGGCTC
GAAGATACCTGCAAGAATGTCATTGCGCTGCCATTCTCCAAATTGCAGTTCGCGCTTAGCTGGATAACGC
CACGGAATGATGTCGTCGTGCACAACAATGGTGACTTCTACAGCGCGGAGAATCTCGCTCTCTCCAGGGG
AAGCCGAAGTTTCCAAAAGGTCGTTGATCAAAGCTCGCCGCGTTGTTTCATCAAGCCTTACGGTCACCGT
AACCAGCAAATCAATATCACTGTGTGGCTTCAGGCCGCCATCCACTGCGGAGCCGTACAAATGTACGGCC
AGCAACGTCGGTTCGAGATGGCGCTCGATGACGCCAACTACCTCTGATAGTTGAGTCGATACTTCGGCGA
TCACCGCTTCCCTCATGATGTTTAACTTTGTTTTAGGGCGACTGCCCTGCTGCGTAACATCGTTGCTGCT
CCATAACATCAAACATCGACCCACGGCGTAACGCGCTTGCTGCTTGGATGCCCGAGGCATAGACTGTACC
CCAAAAAAACAGTCATAACAAGCCATGAAAACCGCCACTGCGCCGTTACCACCGCTGCGTTCGGTCAAGG
TTCTGGACCAGTTGCGTGAGCGCATACGCTACTTGCATTACAGCTTACGAACCGAACAGGCTTATGTCCA
CTGGGTTCGTGCCTTCATCCGGATATC
