>Addgene plasmid #27396 | pBB550 | addgene partial sequence | sequence record 46250 | lac-promoter-R 5'-CCGGAAGCATAAAGTGTAAA-3'
TCGACTAGGTCTAGGGCGGCGGATTTGTCCTACTCAGGAGAGCGTTCACCGACAAACAACAGATAAAACG
AAAGGCCCAGTCTTTCGACTGAGCCTTTCGTTTTATTTGATGCCTCTAGATCAGCTAATTAAGCTTGGCT
GCAGGTCGACATCTTAGCGGGTCAGGTCGTCAAAAAACTTCTTCACACCATCAAAGAAGCTCTTTGAGCG
CGGGCTGTTGTGCTCGCCGGTTGGGCCACCGAAGCTTTCTTGCAGCTCTTGCAGCAGCTGTTTCTGCCTT
TCGTTCAGGCCTACCGGTGTTTCGACGACAACGCGGCACAGCAAATCACCCTGTGCGCCACCGCGGACAG
ACTTGACGCCTTTACCGCGCATACGGAATAGCTTACCGGTCTGGGTTTCGCCAGGCACTTTCAGTTTGAC
GCGACCATCAAGGGTCGGTACTTCGATTTCGCCACCCAGCGCCGCCATAGCGAAGTTGATCGGGACTTCG
CAATACAGGTTGTTGCCTTCACGCTCGAAAATCGGGTGCTGTTTAACCTGAACCTGAACGTACAGATCGC
CTGCCGGTGCGCCATGCTCGCCCGCTTCACCTTCGCCCGCAAGACGGATGCGGTCTCCAGTGTCCACCCC
TGCCGGGATTTTAACGGACAGCGTTTTGCTGCGCTCAACACGACCATGACCATGACATTTGTTGCACGGA
TCTTTGATCAGCGTACCGCGGCCCTGACAGTGTGGACAGGTCTGCTGTACAGCGAAGAATCCCTGGCGCA
TCTGCACCTGACCAGAACCATGACAGGTCGGACAAGTCTGCGGCTGTGTACCTGG
