>Addgene plasmid #27396 | pBB550 | addgene partial sequence | sequence record 46404 | LacI-R 5'-GGCATACTCTGCGACATCGT-3'
CATGCCATACCGCGAAAGGTTTTGCACCATTCGATGGTGTCAACGTAAATGCATGCCGCTTCGCCTTCGC
GCGCGAATTGTCGAGAAAATTTATCAAAAAGAGTGTTGACTTGTGAGCGGATAACAATGATACTTAGATT
CAATTGTGAGCGGATAACAATTTCACACAGAATTCATTAAAGAGGAGAAAGGATCCATGGGTAAAATAAT
TGGTATCGACCTGGGTACTACCAACTCTTGTGTAGCGATTATGGATGGCACCACTCCTCGCGTGCTGGAG
AACGCCGAAGGCGATCGCACCACGCCTTCTATCATTGCCTATACCCAGGATGGTGAAACTCTAGTTGGTC
AGCCGGCTAAACGTCAGGCAGTGACGAACCCGCAAAACACTCTGTTTGCGATTAAACGCCTGATTGGTCG
CCGCTTCCAGGACGAAGAAGTACAGCGTGATGTTTCCATCATGCCGTTCAAAATTATTGCTGCTGATAAC
GGCGACGCATGGGTCGAAGTTAAAGGCCAGAAAATGGCACCGCCGCAGATTTCTGCTGAAGTGCTGAAAA
AAAATGAAGAAAACCGCTGAAGATTACCTGGGTGAA
